Addgene plasmid #103339: LSB-hsa-miR-208b-3p
Purpose: Used to sense miRNA activity using fluorescence based tools. hsa-miR-208b-3p target in 3' UTR of of mKate. miRNA activity can be measured by the repression of mKate2 relative to EBFP2 fluorescent proteins . Plasmid is inherently unstable; please see Depositor Comments
Depositing lab: Ron Weiss. Depositing organization: Massachusetts Institute of Technology. Publication: A mixed antagonistic/synergistic miRNA repression model enables accurate predictions of multi-input miRNA sensor activity. Gam JJ, Babb J, Weiss R. Nat Commun. 2018 Jun 22;9(1):2430. doi: 10.1038/s41467-018-04575-0. PubMed 29934631.
Backbone
  Vector backbone: Low Sensor Backbone (LSB)
  Vector type: Mammalian Expression, Synthetic Biology
Growth in bacteria
  Bacterial resistance: Ampicillin and Kanamycin, 100 & 50 μg/mL
  Growth temperature: 30°C
  Growth strain: NEB Stable
  Copy number: High Copy
Gene/Insert
  Gene/Insert name: hsa-miR-208b-3p target
  Species: H. sapiens (human)
  Entrez Gene: MIR208B (a.k.a. MIRN208B, mir-208b)
  Promoter: EF-1a
  Cloning method: Gibson Cloning
Terms and licenses: Academic/Nonprofit Terms; Industry Terms: Not Available to Industry
Depositor comments: Please note that this plasmid is inherently unstable due to a repeating poly A element. We recommend performing a diagnostic digest on multiple colonies upon receipt. The depositors would like to note the presence of several discrepancies between the depositor sequence and physical plasmid sequence. In particular, the sequences upstream and downstream of the puromycin coding region have 10 bp insertions which do not affect the ability to perform puromycin selection. The sequences for those regions within the physical plasmids are as follows: Upstream of Puro: GAATTCGACCGCCTGTCTCAAGGTGCCACC; Downstream of Puro: GCTTTGAGACTACGCGTGAATTCACTCCTC.
How to cite: LSB-hsa-miR-208b-3p was a gift from Ron Weiss (Addgene plasmid # 103339 ; http://n2t.net/addgene:103339 ; RRID:Addgene_103339)
