[The description below was written by a language model from this plasmid's Addgene catalogue record and pLannotate feature annotations shown in this document.]
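Description:
LSB-hsa-miR-208b-3p is a mammalian expression and synthetic-biology plasmid built on the Low Sensor Backbone (LSB). It is designed to report the activity of the human microRNA miR-208b-3p by fluorescence. The depositor sequence is about 11 kb. It is propagated in E. coli from a high-copy ColE1/pUC-type origin and carries both β-lactamase (AmpR) and an aminoglycoside phosphotransferase (KanR), consistent with the dual ampicillin and kanamycin selection listed. A puromycin N-acetyltransferase coding region followed by a rabbit β-globin poly(A) signal is also present for selection in mammalian cells, although no promoter is annotated directly upstream of it.

The payload consists of two parallel transcription units. Each is driven by the human EF-1α core promoter with its intron A, terminated by a rabbit β-globin poly(A) signal, and flanked by Gateway attB4/attB1/attB2 scars left from modular assembly. One unit expresses the red fluorescent protein mKate2 and, according to the record, carries the miR-208b-3p target in its 3′ UTR. The target site itself is not annotated in the feature table, but it would fall in the unannotated stretch between the mKate2 cassette's attB2 site and its β-globin sequences. The other unit expresses the blue protein EBFP2 with no target and serves as an internal reference. When miR-208b-3p is active in transfected cells, mKate2 is repressed relative to EBFP2, so the red-to-blue ratio measures miRNA activity while normalising for plasmid dose.

The depositors note that the repeated poly(A) elements make the plasmid inherently unstable. They also note small insertions flanking the puromycin coding region in the physical plasmid relative to the deposited sequence, which they report do not impair puromycin selection.
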