Features (pLannotate 1.2.2; 28 found; start..end, strand, type, name):
     87..675     -  rep_origin     ori: high-copy-number ColE1/pMB1/pBR322/pUC origin of replication
    846..1706    -  CDS            AmpR: β-lactamase; bla; confers resistance to ampicillin, carbenicillin, and related antibiotics
   1707..1778    -  promoter       AmpR promoter: bla
   1857..2456    +  CDS            PuroR: puromycin N-acetyltransferase; pac from Streptomyces alboniger; confers resistance to puromycin
   2461..2541    +  CDS            HBB (fragment): HBB_PONPY - Experimental evidence at transcript level: Swiss-Prot protein existence level 2. Involved in oxygen transport from the lung to the various peripheral tissues. From Pongo pygmaeus (Bornean orangutan).
   2612..2667    +  polyA_signal   β-globin poly(A) signal: rabbit β-globin polyadenylation signal (Gil and Proudfoot, 1987)
   3646..3666    +  protein_bind   attB4: mutant version of attB; core recombination site for the Gateway® BP reaction BP Clonase™
   3734..3945    +  promoter       EF-1α core promoter: core promoter for human elongation factor EF-1α
   3946..4884    +  intron         EF-1α intron A: intron upstream of the start codon of human EF-1α
   4911..4931    +  protein_bind   attB1: mutant version of attB; core recombination site for the Gateway® BP reaction BP Clonase™
   4951..5646    +  CDS            mKate2: mKate2 is a basic (constitutively fluorescent) red fluorescent protein published in 2009, derived from Entacmaea quadricolor. It is reported to be a rapidly-maturing monomer with moderate acid sensitivity.
   5666..5690    -  protein_bind   attB2: mutant version of attB; recombination site for the Gateway® BP reaction BP Clonase™
   5834..5908    +  CDS            HBB (fragment): HBB_PONPY - Experimental evidence at transcript level: Swiss-Prot protein existence level 2. Involved in oxygen transport from the lung to the various peripheral tissues. From Pongo pygmaeus (Bornean orangutan).
   5979..6034    +  polyA_signal   β-globin poly(A) signal: rabbit β-globin polyadenylation signal (Gil and Proudfoot, 1987)
   6418..6443    +  misc_feature   SA: splice acceptor site
   7115..7135    +  protein_bind   attB4: mutant version of attB; core recombination site for the Gateway® BP reaction BP Clonase™
   7203..7414    +  promoter       EF-1α core promoter: core promoter for human elongation factor EF-1α
   7415..8353    +  intron         EF-1α intron A: intron upstream of the start codon of human EF-1α
   8380..8400    +  protein_bind   attB1: mutant version of attB; core recombination site for the Gateway® BP reaction BP Clonase™
   8411..9127    +  CDS            EBFP2: EBFP2 is a basic (constitutively fluorescent) blue fluorescent protein published in 2007, derived from Aequorea victoria. It is reported to be a rapidly-maturing monomer with moderate acid sensitivity.
   9135..9159    -  protein_bind   attB2: mutant version of attB; recombination site for the Gateway® BP reaction BP Clonase™
   9163..9243    +  CDS            HBB (fragment): HBB_PONPY - Experimental evidence at transcript level: Swiss-Prot protein existence level 2. Involved in oxygen transport from the lung to the various peripheral tissues. From Pongo pygmaeus (Bornean orangutan).
   9314..9369    +  polyA_signal   β-globin poly(A) signal: rabbit β-globin polyadenylation signal (Gil and Proudfoot, 1987)
   9752..9774    -  protein_bind   lac operator (fragment): The lac repressor binds to the lac operator to inhibit transcription in E. coli. This inhibition can be relieved by adding lactose or isopropyl-β-D-thiogalactopyranoside (IPTG). lac repressor encoded by lacI
   9778..9808    -  promoter       lac promoter: promoter for the E. coli lac operon
   9823..9844    -  protein_bind   CAP binding site: CAP binding activates transcription in the presence of cAMP. E. coli catabolite activator protein
   9857..9896    -  CDS            lacI (fragment): lac repressor; lacI; The lac repressor binds to the lac operator to inhibit transcription in E. coli. This inhibition can be relieved by adding lactose or isopropyl-β-D-thiogalactopyranoside (IPTG).
  10069..10878   +  CDS            KanR: aminoglycoside phosphotransferase; aph(3')-Ia; confers resistance to kanamycin in bacteria or G418 (Geneticin®) in eukaryotes
>Addgene plasmid #103339 | LSB-hsa-miR-208b-3p | depositor full sequence | sequence record 195727 | Full Sequence
AATTGAGGGGATAACGCAGGAAAGAACATGTGAGCAAAAGGCCAGCAAAAGGCCAGGAACCGTAAAAAGG
CCGCGTTGCTGGCGTTTTTCCATAGGCTCCGCCCCCCTGACGAGCATCACAAAAATCGACGCTCAAGTCA
GAGGTGGCGAAACCCGACAGGACTATAAAGATACCAGGCGTTTCCCCCTGGAAGCTCCCTCGTGCGCTCT
CCTGTTCCGACCCTGCCGCTTACCGGATACCTGTCCGCCTTTCTCCCTTCGGGAAGCGTGGCGCTTTCTC
ATAGCTCACGCTGTAGGTATCTCAGTTCGGTGTAGGTCGTTCGCTCCAAGCTGGGCTGTGTGCACGAACC
CCCCGTTCAGCCCGACCGCTGCGCCTTATCCGGTAACTATCGTCTTGAGTCCAACCCGGTAAGACACGAC
TTATCGCCACTGGCAGCAGCCACTGGTAACAGGATTAGCAGAGCGAGGTATGTAGGCGGTGCTACAGAGT
TCTTGAAGTGGTGGCCTAACTACGGCTACACTAGAAGAACAGTATTTGGTATCTGCGCTCTGCTGAAGCC
AGTTACCTTCGGAAAAAGAGTTGGTAGCTCTTGATCCGGCAAACAAACCACCGCTGGTAGCGGTGGTTTT
TTTGTTTGCAAGCAGCAGATTACGCGCAGAAAAAAAGGATCTCAAGAAGATCCTTTGATCTTTTCTACGG
GGTCTGACGCTCAGTGGAACGAAAACTCACGTTAAGGGATTTTGGTCATGAGATTATCAAAAAGGATCTT
CACCTAGATCCTTTTAAATTAAAAATGAAGTTTTAAATCAATCTAAAGTATATATGAGTAAACTTGGTCT
GACAGTTACCAATGCTTAATCAGTGAGGCACCTATCTCAGCGATCTGTCTATTTCGTTCATCCATAGTTG
CCTGACTCCCCGTCGTGTAGATAACTACGATACGGGAGGGCTTACCATCTGGCCCCAGTGCTGCAATGAT
ACCGCGAGAACCACGCTCACCGGCTCCAGATTTATCAGCAATAAACCAGCCAGCCGGAAGGGCCGAGCGC
AGAAGTGGTCCTGCAACTTTATCCGCCTCCATCCAGTCTATTAATTGTTGCCGGGAAGCTAGAGTAAGTA
GTTCGCCAGTTAATAGTTTGCGCAACGTTGTTGCCATTGCTACAGGCATCGTGGTGTCACGCTCGTCGTT
TGGTATGGCTTCATTCAGCTCCGGTTCCCAACGATCAAGGCGAGTTACATGATCCCCCATGTTGTGCAAA
AAAGCGGTTAGCTCCTTCGGTCCTCCGATCGTTGTCAGAAGTAAGTTGGCCGCAGTGTTATCACTCATGG
TTATGGCAGCACTGCATAATTCTCTTACTGTCATGCCATCCGTAAGATGCTTTTCTGTGACTGGTGAGTA
CTCAACCAAGTCATTCTGAGAATAGTGTATGCGGCGACCGAGTTGCTCTTGCCCGGCGTCAATACGGGAT
AATACCGCGCCACATAGCAGAACTTTAAAAGTGCTCATCATTGGAAAACGTTCTTCGGGGCGAAAACTCT
CAAGGATCTTACCGCTGTTGAGATCCAGTTCGATGTAACCCACTCGTGCACCCAACTGATCTTCAGCATC
TTTTACTTTCACCAGCGTTTCTGGGTGAGCAAAAACAGGAAGGCAAAATGCCGCAAAAAAGGGAATAAGG
GCGACACGGAAATGTTGAATACTCATACTCTTCCTTTTTCAATATTATTGAAGCATTTATCAGGGTTATT
GTCTCATGAGCGGATACATATTTGAATGTAGCTCCGAATTTCTCGAGGGCTTGTCGACGACGGCGGTCTC
CGTCGTCAGGATCATGAATTCGACCCGCCTGCCACCATGACCGAGTACAAGCCCACGGTGCGCCTCGCCA
CCCGCGACGACGTCCCCCGGGCCGTACGCACCCTCGCCGCCGCGTTCGCCGACTACCCCGCCACGCGCCA
CACCGTCGACCCGGACCGCCACATCGAGCGGGTCACCGAGCTGCAAGAACTCTTCCTCACGCGCGTCGGG
CTCGACATCGGCAAGGTGTGGGTCGCGGACGACGGCGCCGCGGTGGCGGTCTGGACCACGCCGGAGAGCG
TCGAAGCGGGGGCGGTGTTCGCCGAGATCGGCCCGCGCATGGCCGAGTTGAGCGGTTCCCGGCTGGCCGC
GCAGCAACAGATGGAAGGCCTCCTGGCGCCGCACCGGCCCAAGGAGCCCGCGTGGTTCCTGGCCACCGTC
GGCGTCTCGCCCGACCACCAGGGCAAGGGTCTGGGCAGCGCCGTCGTGCTCCCCGGAGTGGAGGCGGCCG
AGCGCGCCGGGGTGCCCGCCTTCCTGGAGACATCCGCGCCCCGCAACCTCCCCTTCTACGAGCGGCTCGG
CTTCACCGTCACCGCCGACGTCGAGGTGCCCGAAGGACCGCGCACCTGGTGCATGACCCGCAAGCCCGGT
GCCTGATACGCGTGAATTCACTCCTCAGGTGCAGGCTGCCTATCAGAAGGTGGTGGCTGGTGTGGCCAAT
GCCCTGGCTCACAAATACCACTGAGATCTTTTTCCCTCTGCCAAAAATTATGGGGACATCATGAAGCCCC
TTGAGCATCTGACTTCTGGCTAATAAAGGAAATTTATTTTCATTGCAATAGTGTGTTGGAATTTTTTGTG
TCTCTCACTCGGAAGGACATATGGGAGGGCAAATCATTTAAAACATCAGAATGAGTATTTGGTTTAGAGT
TTGGCAACATATGCCCATATGCTGGCTGCCATGAACAAAGGTTGGCTATAAAGAGGTCATCAGTATATGA
AACAGCCCCCTGCTGTCCATTCCTTATTCCATAGAAAAGCCTTGACTTGAGGTTAGATTTTTTTTATATT
TTGTTTTGTGTTATTTTTTTCTTTAACATCCCTAAAATTTTCCTTACATGTTTTACTAGCCAGATTTTTC
CTCCTCTCCTGACTACTCCCAGTCATAGCTGTCCCTCTTCTCTTATGGAGATCCCTCGACCTGCAGCCCA
AGCTTGAATTCTCTAGAATTACCCTGTTATCCCTATGCTTGGTTTACCGAGCTCTTATTGGTTTTCAAAC
TTCATTGACTGTGCCCAACGCGCCTGGGAGCTCACGGGGACAGCCCCCCCCCAAAGCCCCCAGGGATGTA
ATTACGTCCCTCCCCCGCTAGGGGGCAGCAGCGAGCCGCCCGGGGCTCCGCTCCGGTCCGGCGCTCCCCC
CGCATCCCCGAGCCGGCAGCGTGCGGGGACAGCCCGGGCACGGGGAAGGTGGCACGGGATCGCTTTCCTC
TGAACGCTTCTCGCTGCTCTTTGAGCCTGCAGACACCTGGGGGGATACGGGGAAAAAGCTAGGCTGAAAG
ACCGGTTCTTAGAATGACACGCGCCTGGGAGCTCACGGGGACAGCCCCCCCCCAAAGCCCCCAGGGATGT
AATTACGTCCCTCCCCCGCTAGGGGGCAGCAGCGAGCCGCCCGGGGCTCCGCTCCGGTCCGGCGCTCCCC
CCGCATCCCCGAGCCGGCAGCGTGCGGGGACAGCCCGGGCACGGGGAAGGTGGCACGGGATCGCTTTCCT
CTGAACGCTTCTCGCTGCTCTTTGAGCCTGCAGACACCTGGGGGGATACGGGGAAAAAGCTAACTTCTGA
GACGACAACTTTGTATAGAAAAGTTGGCTCCGAATTCGCCCTTGACAGCAGAGATCCAGTTTGGTTAATT
AATTGGCTCCGGTGCCCGTCAGTGGGCAGAGCGCACATCGCCCACAGTCCCCGAGAAGTTGTGGGGAGGG
GTCGGCAATTGAACCGGTGCCTAGAGAAGGTGGCGCGGGGTAAACTGGGAAAGTGATGTCGTGTACTGGC
TCCGCCTTTTTCCCGAGGGTGGGGGAGAACCGTATATAAGTGCAGTAGTCGCCGTGAACGTTCTTTTTCG
CAACGGGTTTGCCGCCAGAACACAGGTAAGTGCCGTGTGTGGTTCCCGCGGGCCTGGCCTCTTTACGGGT
TATGGCCCTTGCGTGCCTTGAATTACTTCCACCTGGCTGCAGTACGTGATTCTTGATCCCGAGCTTCGGG
TTGGAAGTGGGTGGGAGAGTTCGAGGCCTTGCGCTTAAGGAGCCCCTTCGCCTCGTGCTTGAGTTGAGGC
CTGGCCTGGGCGCTGGGGCCGCCGCGTGCGAATCTGGTGGCACCTTCGCGCCTGTCTCGCTGCTTTCGAT
AAGTCTCTAGCCATTTAAAATTTTTGATGACCTGCTGCGACGCTTTTTTTCTGGCAAGATAGTCTTGTAA
ATGCGGGCCAAGATCTGCACACTGGTATTTCGGTTTTTGGGGCCGCGGGCGGCGACGGGGCCCGTGCGTC
CCAGCGCACATGTTCGGCGAGGCGGGGCCTGCGAGCGCGGCCACCGAGAATCGGACGGGGGTAGTCTCAA
GCTGGCCGGCCTGCTCTGGTGCCTGGCCTCGCGCCGCCGTGTATCGCCCCGCCCTGGGCGGCAAGGCTGG
CCCGGTCGGCACCAGTTGCGTGAGCGGAAAGATGGCCGCTTCCCGGCCCTGCTGCAGGGAGCTCAAAATG
GAGGACGCGGCGCTCGGGAGAGCGGGCGGGTGAGTCACCCACACAAAGGAAAAGGGCCTTTCCGTCCTCA
GCCGTCGCTTCATGTGACTCCACGGAGTACCGGGCGCCGTCCAGGCACCTCGATTAGTTCTCGAGCTTTT
GGAGTACGTCGTCTTTAGGTTGGGGGGAGGGGTTTTATGCGATGGAGTTTCCCCACACTGAGTGGGTGGA
GACTGAAGTTAGGCCAGCTTGGCACTTGATGTAATTCTCCTTGGAATTTGCCCTTTTTGAGTTTGGATCT
TGGTTCATTCTCAAGCCTCAGACAGTGGTTCAAAGTTTTTTTCTTCCATTTCAGGTGTCGTGAGAAGGGC
GAATTCGACCCAAGTTTGTACAAAAAAGCAGGCTGGATCCAGGTGCCACCATGGTGAGCGAGCTGATTAA
GGAGAACATGCACATGAAGCTGTACATGGAGGGCACCGTGAACAACCACCACTTCAAGTGCACATCCGAG
GGCGAAGGCAAGCCCTACGAGGGCACCCAGACCATGAGAATCAAGGCGGTCGAGGGCGGCCCTCTCCCCT
TCGCCTTCGACATCCTGGCTACCAGCTTCATGTACGGCAGCAAAACCTTCATCAACCACACCCAGGGCAT
CCCCGACTTCTTTAAGCAGTCCTTCCCCGAGGGCTTCACATGGGAGAGAGTCACCACATACGAAGATGGG
GGCGTGCTGACCGCTACCCAGGACACCAGCCTCCAGGACGGCTGCCTCATCTACAACGTCAAGATCAGAG
GGGTGAACTTCCCATCCAACGGCCCTGTGATGCAGAAGAAAACACTCGGCTGGGAGGCCTCCACCGAGAC
ACTGTACCCCGCTGACGGCGGCCTGGAAGGCAGAGCCGACATGGCCCTGAAGCTCGTGGGCGGGGGCCAC
CTGATCTGCAACCTTAAGACCACATACAGATCCAAGAAACCCGCTAAGAACCTCAAGATGCCCGGCGTCT
ACTATGTGGACAGGAGACTGGAAAGAATCAAGGAGGCCGACAAAGAGACATACGTCGAGCAGCACGAGGT
GGCTGTGGCCAGATACTGCGACCTCCCTAGCAAACTGGGGCACAAACTTAATTGAGAATTCTACCACCCA
GCTTTCTTGTACAAAGTGGTACGTCTCAAGACCAGAGGTCTCTGCTTAGCTGGGTACAAACCTTTTGTTC
GTCTTATACAAACCTTTTGTTCGTCTTATACAAACCTTTTGTTCGTCTTATACAAACCTTTTGTTCGTCT
TATCAACCAGAAGAGACCTGTGCTTCACTCCTCAGGTGCAGGCTGCCTATCAGAAGGTGGTGGCTGGTGT
GGCCAATGCCCTGGCTCACAAATACCACTGAGATCTTTTTCCCTCTGCCAAAAATTATGGGGACATCATG
AAGCCCCTTGAGCATCTGACTTCTGGCTAATAAAGGAAATTTATTTTCATTGCAATAGTGTGTTGGAATT
TTTTGTGTCTCTCACTCGGAAGGACATATGGGAGGGCAAATCATTTAAAACATCAGAATGAGTATTTGGT
TTAGAGTTTGGCAACATATGCCCATATGCTGGCTGCCATGAACAAAGGTTGGCTATAAAGAGGTCATCAG
TATATGAAACAGCCCCCTGCTGTCCATTCCTTATTCCATAGAAAAGCCTTGACTTGAGGTTAGATTTTTT
TTATATTTTGTTTTGTGTTATTTTTTTCTTTAACATCCCTAAAATTTTCCTTACATGTTTTACTAGCCAG
ATTTTTCCTCCTCTCCTGACTACTCCCAGTCATAGCTGTCCCTCTTCTCTTATGGAGATCCCGAGCGGTG
CGTTTTTATGCTTGTAGTATTGTATAATGTTTTTAAGATCCAAGCTTCTGACCTCTTCTCTTCCTCCCAC
AGGGCCTCGAGACAATTGCATCGATGGTACCAGTGAAAGTCTGCAATGAATTCGAGTTGGCGCGCCTGTC
ATTCTAAATCTCTCTTTCAGCCTAAAGCTTTTTCCCCGTATCCCCCCAGGTGTCTGCAGGCTCAAAGAGC
AGCGAGAAGCGTTCAGAGGAAAGCGATCCCGTGCCACCTTCCCCGTGCCCGGGCTGTCCCCGCACGCTGC
CGGCTCGGGGATGCGGGGGGAGCGCCGGACCGGAGCGGAGCCCCGGGCGGCTCGCTGCTGCCCCCTAGCG
GGGGAGGGACGTAATTACATCCCTGGGGGCTTTGGGAGGGGGCTGTCCCCGTGAGCTCCCAGGCGCGCCT
GTCATTCTAAATCTCTCTTTCAGCCTAAAGCTTTTTCCCCGTATCCCCCCAGGTGTCTGCAGGCTCAAAG
AGCAGCGAGAAGCGTTCAGAGGAAAGCGATCCCGTGCCACCTTCCCCGTGCCCGGGCTGTCCCCGCACGC
TGCCGGCTCGGGGATGCGGGGGGAGCGCCGGACCGGAGCGGAGCCCCGGGCGGCTCGCTGCTGCCCCCTA
GCGGGGGAGGGACGTAATTACATCCCTGGGGGCTTTGGGGGGGGGCTGTCCCCGTGAGCTCCCAGGCGCG
CCAACTCGGTACCGTATCGATGTCGACGTTAACGCTAGTGATATCAACTTTGTATAGAAAAGTTGGCTCC
GAATTCGCCCTTGACAGCAGAGATCCAGTTTGGTTAATTAATTGGCTCCGGTGCCCGTCAGTGGGCAGAG
CGCACATCGCCCACAGTCCCCGAGAAGTTGTGGGGAGGGGTCGGCAATTGAACCGGTGCCTAGAGAAGGT
GGCGCGGGGTAAACTGGGAAAGTGATGTCGTGTACTGGCTCCGCCTTTTTCCCGAGGGTGGGGGAGAACC
GTATATAAGTGCAGTAGTCGCCGTGAACGTTCTTTTTCGCAACGGGTTTGCCGCCAGAACACAGGTAAGT
GCCGTGTGTGGTTCCCGCGGGCCTGGCCTCTTTACGGGTTATGGCCCTTGCGTGCCTTGAATTACTTCCA
CCTGGCTGCAGTACGTGATTCTTGATCCCGAGCTTCGGGTTGGAAGTGGGTGGGAGAGTTCGAGGCCTTG
CGCTTAAGGAGCCCCTTCGCCTCGTGCTTGAGTTGAGGCCTGGCCTGGGCGCTGGGGCCGCCGCGTGCGA
ATCTGGTGGCACCTTCGCGCCTGTCTCGCTGCTTTCGATAAGTCTCTAGCCATTTAAAATTTTTGATGAC
CTGCTGCGACGCTTTTTTTCTGGCAAGATAGTCTTGTAAATGCGGGCCAAGATCTGCACACTGGTATTTC
GGTTTTTGGGGCCGCGGGCGGCGACGGGGCCCGTGCGTCCCAGCGCACATGTTCGGCGAGGCGGGGCCTG
CGAGCGCGGCCACCGAGAATCGGACGGGGGTAGTCTCAAGCTGGCCGGCCTGCTCTGGTGCCTGGCCTCG
CGCCGCCGTGTATCGCCCCGCCCTGGGCGGCAAGGCTGGCCCGGTCGGCACCAGTTGCGTGAGCGGAAAG
ATGGCCGCTTCCCGGCCCTGCTGCAGGGAGCTCAAAATGGAGGACGCGGCGCTCGGGAGAGCGGGCGGGT
GAGTCACCCACACAAAGGAAAAGGGCCTTTCCGTCCTCAGCCGTCGCTTCATGTGACTCCACGGAGTACC
GGGCGCCGTCCAGGCACCTCGATTAGTTCTCGAGCTTTTGGAGTACGTCGTCTTTAGGTTGGGGGGAGGG
GTTTTATGCGATGGAGTTTCCCCACACTGAGTGGGTGGAGACTGAAGTTAGGCCAGCTTGGCACTTGATG
TAATTCTCCTTGGAATTTGCCCTTTTTGAGTTTGGATCTTGGTTCATTCTCAAGCCTCAGACAGTGGTTC
AAAGTTTTTTTCTTCCATTTCAGGTGTCGTGAGAAGGGCGAATTCGACCCAAGTTTGTACAAAAAAGCAG
GCTCGCCACCATGGTGAGCAAGGGCGAGGAGCTGTTCACCGGGGTGGTGCCCATCCTGGTCGAGCTGGAC
GGCGACGTAAACGGCCACAAGTTCAGCGTGAGGGGCGAGGGCGAGGGCGATGCCACCAACGGCAAGCTGA
CCCTGAAGTTCATCTGCACCACCGGCAAGCTGCCCGTGCCCTGGCCCACCCTCGTGACCACCCTGAGCCA
CGGCGTGCAGTGCTTCGCCCGCTACCCCGACCACATGAAGCAGCACGACTTCTTCAAGTCCGCCATGCCC
GAAGGCTACGTCCAGGAGCGCACCATCTTCTTCAAGGACGACGGCACCTACAAGACCCGCGCCGAGGTGA
AGTTCGAGGGCGACACCCTAGTGAACCGCATCGAGCTGAAGGGCGTCGACTTCAAGGAGGACGGCAACAT
CCTGGGGCACAAGCTGGAGTACAACTTCAACAGCCACAACATCTATATCATGGCCGTCAAGCAGAAGAAC
GGCATCAAGGTGAACTTCAAGATCCGCCACAACGTGGAGGACGGCAGCGTGCAGCTCGCCGACCACTACC
AGCAGAACACCCCCATCGGCGACGGCCCCGTGCTGCTGCCCGACAGCCACTACCTGAGCACCCAGTCCGT
GCTGAGCAAAGACCCCAACGAGAAGCGCGATCACATGGTCCTGCTGGAGTTCCGCACCGCCGCCGGGATC
ACTCTCGGCATGGACGAGCTGTACAAGTAATACCACCCAGCTTTCTTGTACAAAGTGGTACGCGTGAATT
CACTCCTCAGGTGCAGGCTGCCTATCAGAAGGTGGTGGCTGGTGTGGCCAATGCCCTGGCTCACAAATAC
CACTGAGATCTTTTTCCCTCTGCCAAAAATTATGGGGACATCATGAAGCCCCTTGAGCATCTGACTTCTG
GCTAATAAAGGAAATTTATTTTCATTGCAATAGTGTGTTGGAATTTTTTGTGTCTCTCACTCGGAAGGAC
ATATGGGAGGGCAAATCATTTAAAACATCAGAATGAGTATTTGGTTTAGAGTTTGGCAACATATGCCCAT
ATGCTGGCTGCCATGAACAAAGGTTGGCTATAAAGAGGTCATCAGTATATGAAACAGCCCCCTGCTGTCC
ATTCCTTATTCCATAGAAAAGCCTTGACTTGAGGTTAGATTTTTTTTATATTTTGTTTTGTGTTATTTTT
TTCTTTAACATCCCTAAAATTTTCCTTACATGTTTTACTAGCCAGATTTTTCCTCCTCTCCTGACTACTC
CCAGTCATAGCTGTCCCTCTTCTCTTATGGAGATCCCTCGACCTGCAGCCCAAGCTTGGCGTAATCATGG
TCATAGCTGTTTCCTGTGTGAAATTGTTATCCGCTCACAATTCCACACAACATACGAGCCGGAAGCATAA
AGTGTAAAGCCTGGGGTGCCTAATGAGTGAGCTAACTCACATTAATTGCGTTGCGCTCACTGCCCGCTTT
CCAGTCGGGAAACCTGTCGTGCCAGCGGATCGACAGTACTAAGCTTGGTCTAATACCCAATCTCTCGTCT
TATCCAGATGTTTTATACGCCTCTGGCCCGTGTCTCAAAATCTCTGATGTTACATTGCACAAGATAAAAT
AATATCATCATGAACAATAAAACTGTCTGCTTACATAAACAGTAATACAAGGGGTGTTATGAGCCATATT
CAACGGGAAACGTCGAGGCCGCGATTAAATTCCAACATGGATGCTGATTTATATGGGTATAAATGGGCTC
GCGATAATGTCGGGCAATCAGGTGCGACAATCTATCGCTTGTATGGGAAGCCCGATGCGCCAGAGTTGTT
TCTGAAACATGGCAAAGGTAGCGTTGCCAATGATGTTACAGATGAGATGGTCAGACTAAACTGGCTGACG
GAATTTATGCCTCTTCCGACCATCAAGCATTTTATCCGTACTCCTGATGATGCATGGTTACTCACCACTG
CGATCCCCGGAAAAACAGCATTCCAGGTATTAGAAGAATATCCTGATTCAGGTGAAAATATTGTTGATGC
GCTGGCAGTGTTCCTGCGCCGGTTGCATTCGATTCCTGTTTGTAATTGTCCTTTTAACAGCGATCGCGTA
TTTCGTCTCGCTCAGGCGCAATCACGAATGAATAACGGTTTGGTTGATGCGAGTGATTTTGATGACGAGC
GTAATGGCTGGCCTGTTGAACAAGTCTGGAAAGAAATGCATAAACTTTTGCCATTCTCACCGGATTCAGT
CGTCACTCATGGTGATTTCTCACTTGATAACCTTATTTTTGACGAGGGGAAATTAATAGGTTGTATTGAT
GTTGGACGAGTCGGAATCGCAGACCGATACCAGGATCTTGCCATCCTATGGAACTGCCTCGGTGAGTTTT
CTCCTTCATTACAGAAACGGCTTTTTCAAAAATATGGTATTGATAATCCTGATATGAATAAATTGCAGTT
TCATTTGATGCTCGATGAGTTTTTCTAATCAGAATTGGTTAATTGGTTGTAACACTGGCAGAGCATTACG
CTGACTTGACGGGACGGCGCAAGCTCATGACCAAAATCCCTTAACGTGAGTTACGCGTCGTTCCACTGAG
CGTCAGAGGTATCACTAGTATTACAGAGGTAAGTTATAACAGTCGCCTAACCC
