>Addgene plasmid #103339 | LSB-hsa-miR-208b-3p | depositor partial sequence | sequence record 195728 | hsa-miR-208b-3p target
ACAAACCTTTTGTTCGTCTTAT
