>Addgene plasmid #103339 | LSB-hsa-miR-208b-3p | addgene partial sequence | sequence record 272190 | mKate2-F 5'-ACCCGCTAAGAACCTCAAGA-3'
TCAAGGAGGCCGACAAAGAGACATACGTCGAGCAGCACGAGGTGGCTGTGGCCAGATACTGCGACCTCCC
TAGCAAACTGGGGCACAAACTTAATTGAGAATTCTACCACCCAGCTTTCTTGTACAAAGTGGTACGTCTC
AAGACCAGAGGTCTCTGCTTAGCTGGGTACAAACCTTTTGTTCGTCTTATACAAACCTTTTGTTCGTCTT
ATACAAACCTTTTGTTCGTCTTATACAAACCTTTTGTTCGTCTTATCAACCAGAAGAGACCTGTGCTTCA
CTCCTCAGGTGCAGGCTGCCTATCAGAAGGTGGTGGCTGGTGTGGCCAATGCCCTGGCTCACAAATACCA
CTGAGATCTTTTTCCCTCTGCCAAAAATTATGGGGACATCATGAAGCCCCTTGAGCATCTGACTTCTGGC
TAATAAAGGAAATTTATTTTCATTGCAATAGTGTGTTGGAATTTTTTGTGTCTCTCACTCGGAAGGACAT
ATGGGAGGGCAAATCATTTAAAACATCAGAATGAGTATTTGGTTTAGAGTTTGGCAACATATGCCCATAT
GCTGGCTGCCATGAACAAAGGTTGGCTATAAAGAGGTCATCAGTATATGAAACAGCCCCCTGCTGTCCAT
TCCTTATTCCATAGAAAAGCCTTGACTTGAGGTTAGATTTTTTTT
